Addgene plasmid #232143: pcDNA3.1+ dgat1a-FLAG
Purpose: Expresses zebrafish dgat1a with a C-terminal FLAG tag under control of the CMV promoter
Depositing lab: Steven Farber. Depositing organization: Carnegie Institution for Science. Publication: Zebrafish are resilient to the loss of major diacylglycerol acyltransferase enzymes. Wilson MH, Hensley MR, Shen MC, Lu HY, Quinlivan VH, Busch-Nentwich EM, Rawls JF, Farber SA. J Biol Chem. 2024 Nov 6;300(12):107973. doi: 10.1016/j.jbc.2024.107973. PubMed 39510175.
Backbone
  Vector backbone: pcDNA31+
  Backbone manufacturer: Invitrogen
  Backbone size w/o insert (bp): 5446
  Vector type: zebrafish expression
Growth in bacteria
  Bacterial resistance: Ampicillin, 100 μg/mL
  Growth temperature: 37°C
  Growth strain: DH5alpha
  Copy number: High Copy
Gene/Insert
  Gene/Insert name: dgat1a
  Species: D. rerio (zebrafish)
  Insert size (bp): 1542
  Entrez Gene: dgat1a (a.k.a. dgat1, zgc:77691, wu:fd36g11)
  Promoter: CMV
  Tag / fusion protein: FLAG (C terminal on insert)
  Cloning method: Gene Synthesis
Resource information
  A portion of this plasmid was derived from a plasmid made by: Gene synthesis by Gene Universal
Terms and licenses: Academic/Nonprofit Terms; Industry Terms: Not Available to Industry
How to cite: pcDNA3.1+ dgat1a-FLAG was a gift from Steven Farber (Addgene plasmid # 232143 ; http://n2t.net/addgene:232143 ; RRID:Addgene_232143)
