[The description below was written by a language model from this plasmid's Addgene catalogue record and pLannotate feature annotations shown in this document.]
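Description:
pcDNA3.1+ dgat1a-FLAG is a CMV-driven expression plasmid built on the Invitrogen pcDNA3.1(+) backbone, carrying a gene-synthesized zebrafish (Danio rerio) dgat1a coding sequence of about 1.5 kb in a construct of roughly 7 kb. In bacteria it is maintained at high copy from a ColE1/pUC-type origin and selected with ampicillin through the β-lactamase gene and its native promoter. An f1 origin is also present, which allows single-stranded DNA production. Short annotated fragments such as bom, lac promoter/operator, lacI, ble and an HIV-1 LTR-like segment are small backbone remnants or partial annotation matches rather than functional modules.

The expression cassette consists of the human cytomegalovirus immediate early enhancer and promoter, a T7 promoter that permits in vitro transcription, the dgat1a open reading frame, and the bovine growth hormone polyadenylation signal. The automated annotation labels the insert by homology to bovine DGAT1, a diacylglycerol O-acyltransferase that catalyses the terminal, committed step of triacylglycerol synthesis from diacylglycerol and fatty acyl-CoA. The catalogue identifies it as the zebrafish paralogue dgat1a. A FLAG epitope is fused to the C terminus. The feature table marks it as a fragment of a 3xFLAG match only 24 nt long, consistent with a single FLAG copy, allowing antibody detection or immunoprecipitation of the protein. A separate SV40 early promoter drives the neomycin phosphotransferase gene with an SV40 polyadenylation signal, offering G418 selection in eukaryotic cells.

The record lists the vector type as zebrafish expression, and the stated purpose is simply to express tagged dgat1a from the CMV promoter. The associated work concerns loss of diacylglycerol acyltransferase enzymes in zebrafish, but the specific experimental use is not detailed.
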