Features (pLannotate 1.2.2; 21 found; start..end, strand, type, name):
     28..80      -  misc_feature   bom (fragment): basis of mobility region from pBR322
    235..614     +  enhancer       CMV enhancer: human cytomegalovirus immediate early enhancer
    615..818     +  promoter       CMV promoter: human cytomegalovirus (CMV) immediate early promoter
    814..847     +  LTR            5' LTR (truncated) (fragment): truncated 5' long terminal repeat (LTR) from HIV-1
    863..881     +  promoter       T7 promoter: promoter for bacteriophage T7 RNA polymerase
    929..2392    +  CDS            DGAT1: DGAT1_BOVIN - Experimental evidence at protein level: Swiss-Prot protein existence level 1. Catalyzes the terminal and only committed step in triacylglycerol synthesis by using diacylglycerol and fatty acyl CoA as substrates (PubMed:18704537). Highly expressed in epithelial cells of the small intestine and its activity is essential for the absorption of dietary fats. In liver, plays a role in esterifying exogenous fatty acids to glycerol, and is required to synthesize fat for storage (By similarity). Also present in female mammary glands, where it produces fat in the milk (PubMed:18704537, Pub
   2425..2448    +  CDS            3xFLAG (fragment): three tandem FLAG® epitope tags
   2564..2788    +  polyA_signal   bGH poly(A) signal: bovine growth hormone polyadenylation signal
   2792..2813    +  promoter       SV40 promoter (fragment): SV40 enhancer and early promoter
   2834..3262    +  rep_origin     f1 ori (sequence partly withheld): f1 bacteriophage origin of replication; arrow indicates direction of (+) strand synthesis
   3276..3605    +  promoter       SV40 promoter: SV40 enhancer and early promoter
   3672..4463    +  CDS            neo: KKA2_KLEPN - Also known as kan, nptII. Experimental evidence at protein level: Swiss-Prot protein existence level 1. Resistance to kanamycin, neomycin, paromomycin, ribostamycin, butirosin and gentamicin B. From Klebsiella pneumoniae.
   4487..4645    +  CDS            ble (fragment): BLE_KLEPN - Experimental evidence at protein level: Swiss-Prot protein existence level 1. Binding protein with a strong affinity to the bleomycin family of antibiotics. Binds to CL990; an antimitotic-antibiotic compound. From Klebsiella pneumoniae.
   4640..4761    +  polyA_signal   SV40 poly(A) signal: SV40 polyadenylation signal
   4834..4850    -  protein_bind   lac operator: The lac repressor binds to the lac operator to inhibit transcription in E. coli. This inhibition can be relieved by adding lactose or isopropyl-β-D-thiogalactopyranoside (IPTG). lac repressor encoded by lacI
   4858..4888    -  promoter       lac promoter: promoter for the E. coli lac operon
   4903..4924    -  protein_bind   CAP binding site: CAP binding activates transcription in the presence of cAMP. E. coli catabolite activator protein
   4937..5029    -  CDS            lacI (fragment): lac repressor; lacI; The lac repressor binds to the lac operator to inhibit transcription in E. coli. This inhibition can be relieved by adding lactose or isopropyl-β-D-thiogalactopyranoside (IPTG).
   5212..5800    -  rep_origin     ori: high-copy-number ColE1/pMB1/pBR322/pUC origin of replication
   5971..6831    -  CDS            AmpR: β-lactamase; bla; confers resistance to ampicillin, carbenicillin, and related antibiotics
   6832..6936    -  promoter       AmpR promoter: bla
>Addgene plasmid #232143 | pcDNA3.1+ dgat1a-FLAG | addgene full sequence | sequence record 461745 | Addgene NGS Result
GACGGATCGGGAGATCTCCCGATCCCCTATGGTGCACTCTCAGTACAATCTGCTCTGATGCCGCATAGTT
AAGCCAGTATCTGCTCCCTGCTTGTGTGTTGGAGGTCGCTGAGTAGTGCGCGAGCAAAATTTAAGCTACA
ACAAGGCAAGGCTTGACCGACAATTGCATGAAGAATCTGCTTAGGGTTAGGCGTTTTGCGCTGCTTCGCG
ATGTACGGGCCAGATATACGCGTTGACATTGATTATTGACTAGTTATTAATAGTAATCAATTACGGGGTC
ATTAGTTCATAGCCCATATATGGAGTTCCGCGTTACATAACTTACGGTAAATGGCCCGCCTGGCTGACCG
CCCAACGACCCCCGCCCATTGACGTCAATAATGACGTATGTTCCCATAGTAACGCCAATAGGGACTTTCC
ATTGACGTCAATGGGTGGAGTATTTACGGTAAACTGCCCACTTGGCAGTACATCAAGTGTATCATATGCC
AAGTACGCCCCCTATTGACGTCAATGACGGTAAATGGCCCGCCTGGCATTATGCCCAGTACATGACCTTA
TGGGACTTTCCTACTTGGCAGTACATCTACGTATTAGTCATCGCTATTACCATGGTGATGCGGTTTTGGC
AGTACATCAATGGGCGTGGATAGCGGTTTGACTCACGGGGATTTCCAAGTCTCCACCCCATTGACGTCAA
TGGGAGTTTGTTTTGGCACCAAAATCAACGGGACTTTCCAAAATGTCGTAACAACTCCGCCCCATTGACG
CAAATGGGCGGTAGGCGTGTACGGTGGGAGGTCTATATAAGCAGAGCTCTCTGGCTAACTAGAGAACCCA
CTGCTTACTGGCTTATCGAAATTAATACGACTCACTATAGGGAGACCCAAGCTGGCTAGCGTTTAAACTT
AAGCTTGGTACCGCAAACATGGGCGACAGAAACGAGAAGGGCTCGGCGAAGCACCGGCGGAGGACTACGA
TCTCCGGAGAGGCGGCGGTGACTCAAGCCAAACGCGGCGGCGCAGCAGAGACGCTGAGCGGGCAGGTGAA
GGAGAAAGAGCCGCAGAAACACGAGAATGCAGCCGGTAGACAGAAGAACCACAGCGATGCTGGAGAGGAC
ACATTCAGCTGTCACAAGCTGCAGGAGTCACTGCTCAGTTCGGCCAGTGGTTTTAGCAACTACAGAGGAA
TCCTCAACTGGTGTGTGGTCATGCTGGTTTTGTCTAACGCACGGCTCGTGCTGGAGAACCTTATAAAATA
TGGCGTTTTGGTGGACCCCATCCAGATCATCTCTCTGTTCGTGAAGGACCCCTGCAGCTGGCCGGCTCTG
TGCCTGATCATCGTCACTAACGTCTTCATAATGGCGGCTCTGTACACCGAGAGAAAGCTGTCTGTGGGCA
CCATCTCTGAGAGAACCGGATCTTTCCTTCACTGCATCAATCTGTCTGCACTGTTGTTTGTGCCGGCAGG
AACGGTGCTAAGCCTGAGCTCCGTCACACCAGTGGGCGGTGTGATGGCACTGAGTATCTGCACTGTTCTC
TTCCTCAAGCTTTACTCGTACACAGATGTTAATAAGTGGTGCCGAGAACAGAGACAAGCCAAAGCTCGAA
CCCTGTCTCGCTCTCACTCCTGTCCGTCCGTGCACAAAGCAAATGGCACAGCGGGATACACACACGTGAC
GTATCCGGGAAACCTCACACACAGAGACATTTATTATTTTGCTTTTGCACCGACTCTGTGTTACGAGCTG
AATTTTCCGCGCTCACCACGAATACGCAAACGTTTCCTACTGCGGCGACTGCTGGAGATGCTGTTTCTAA
TGCAACTGATGGTCGGATTAATACAGCAGTGGATGGTTCCGACGATTCAGAACTCTATGAAACCCTTTCA
GGACATGGATTTCTCCAGAATGGTGGAGCGGATGCTGAAACTCGCTGTGCCCAATCACTTTATCTGGCTC
ATCTTTTTCTATTGGTATTTCCACTCCTCTATGAACTTCGTAGCAGAGATCATGCAGTTCGGGGACCGCG
AGTTTTACCGCGACTGGTGGAACTCTGAAACGATTCCTTATTTCTGGTCAAACTGGAACATTCCTGTTCA
CAAGTGGTGCCTACGACACTTTTATAAGCCCATGTTGATGCGAGGAGCAAATCGATTAGCAGCTCAGATC
GCCGTCTTCTTCCTCTCCGCTTTTTTCCACGAGTATTTAGTGAGTGTTCCTCTCAAGATGTTTCGGCTCT
GGGCGTTTCTGGGTATGATGCTGCAGGTCCCGCTGGCCATTTTGGTTGGCCGATACCTGAGGGGTAACTA
TGGCAACGCCGCCGTGTGGATGTCTCTGATCATCGGCCAGCCAATCGCAGTGCTCATGTACGTCCACGAC
TACTACGTGTTGCATTATGGCAGCGCGTCTGAGGCCGCAGCGCCGGACTATAAAGACGATGATGACAAAT
GAGGTACCGAGCTCGGATCCACTAGTCCAGTGTGGTGGAATTCTGCAGATATCCAGCACAGTGGCGGCCG
CTCGAGTCTAGAGGGCCCGTTTAAACCCGCTGATCAGCCTCGACTGTGCCTTCTAGTTGCCAGCCATCTG
TTGTTTGCCCCTCCCCCGTGCCTTCCTTGACCCTGGAAGGTGCCACTCCCACTGTCCTTTCCTAATAAAA
TGAGGAAATTGCATCGCATTGTCTGAGTAGGTGTCATTCTATTCTGGGGGGTGGGGTGGGGCAGGACAGC
AAGGGGGAGGATTGGGAAGACAATAGCAGGCATGCTGGGGATGCGGTGGGCTCTATGGCTTCTGAGGCGG
AAAGAACCAGCTGGGGCTCTAGGGGGTATCCCC
[124 nt withheld, positions 2834-2957]
C
[91 nt withheld, positions 2959-3049]
A
[49 nt withheld, positions 3051-3099]
CCTTTGACGTTGGAGTCCACGTTCTTT
[37 nt withheld, positions 3127-3163]
ACCCTATCTCGGTCTATTCTTTTGATTTATAAGGGATTTTGCCGATTTCGGCCTATTGGTTAAAAAATGA
GCTGATTTAACAAAAATTTAACGCGAATTAATTCTGTGGAATGTGTGTCAGTTAGGGTGTGGAAAGTCCC
CAGGCTCCCCAGCAGGCAGAAGTATGCAAAGCATGCATCTCAATTAGTCAGCAACCAGGTGTGGAAAGTC
CCCAGGCTCCCCAGCAGGCAGAAGTATGCAAAGCATGCATCTCAATTAGTCAGCAACCATAGTCCCGCCC
CTAACTCCGCCCATCCCGCCCCTAACTCCGCCCAGTTCCGCCCATTCTCCGCCCCATGGCTGACTAATTT
TTTTTATTTATGCAGAGGCCGAGGCCGCCTCTGCCTCTGAGCTATTCCAGAAGTAGTGAGGAGGCTTTTT
TGGAGGCCTAGGCTTTTGCAAAAAGCTCCCGGGAGCTTGTATATCCATTTTCGGATCTGATCAAGAGACA
GGATGAGGATCGTTTCGCATGATTGAACAAGATGGATTGCACGCAGGTTCTCCGGCCGCTTGGGTGGAGA
GGCTATTCGGCTATGACTGGGCACAACAGACAATCGGCTGCTCTGATGCCGCCGTGTTCCGGCTGTCAGC
GCAGGGGCGCCCGGTTCTTTTTGTCAAGACCGACCTGTCCGGTGCCCTGAATGAACTGCAGGACGAGGCA
GCGCGGCTATCGTGGCTGGCCACGACGGGCGTTCCTTGCGCAGCTGTGCTCGACGTTGTCACTGAAGCGG
GAAGGGACTGGCTGCTATTGGGCGAAGTGCCGGGGCAGGATCTCCTGTCATCTCACCTTGCTCCTGCCGA
GAAAGTATCCATCATGGCTGATGCAATGCGGCGGCTGCATACGCTTGATCCGGCTACCTGCCCATTCGAC
CACCAAGCGAAACATCGCATCGAGCGAGCACGTACTCGGATGGAAGCCGGTCTTGTCGATCAGGATGATC
TGGACGAAGAGCATCAGGGGCTCGCGCCAGCCGAACTGTTCGCCAGGCTCAAGGCGCGCATGCCCGACGG
CGAGGATCTCGTCGTGACCCATGGCGATGCCTGCTTGCCGAATATCATGGTGGAAAATGGCCGCTTTTCT
GGATTCATCGACTGTGGCCGGCTGGGTGTGGCGGACCGCTATCAGGACATAGCGTTGGCTACCCGTGATA
TTGCTGAAGAGCTTGGCGGCGAATGGGCTGACCGCTTCCTCGTGCTTTACGGTATCGCCGCTCCCGATTC
GCAGCGCATCGCCTTCTATCGCCTTCTTGACGAGTTCTTCTGAGCGGGACTCTGGGGTTCGAAATGACCG
ACCAAGCGACGCCCAACCTGCCATCACGAGATTTCGATTCCACCGCCGCCTTCTATGAAAGGTTGGGCTT
CGGAATCGTTTTCCGGGACGCCGGCTGGATGATCCTCCAGCGCGGGGATCTCATGCTGGAGTTCTTCGCC
CACCCCAACTTGTTTATTGCAGCTTATAATGGTTACAAATAAAGCAATAGCATCACAAATTTCACAAATA
AAGCATTTTTTTCACTGCATTCTAGTTGTGGTTTGTCCAAACTCATCAATGTATCTTATCATGTCTGTAT
ACCGTCGACCTCTAGCTAGAGCTTGGCGTAATCATGGTCATAGCTGTTTCCTGTGTGAAATTGTTATCCG
CTCACAATTCCACACAACATACGAGCCGGAAGCATAAAGTGTAAAGCCTGGGGTGCCTAATGAGTGAGCT
AACTCACATTAATTGCGTTGCGCTCACTGCCCGCTTTCCAGTCGGGAAACCTGTCGTGCCAGCTGCATTA
ATGAATCGGCCAACGCGCGGGGAGAGGCGGTTTGCGTATTGGGCGCTCTTCCGCTTCCTCGCTCACTGAC
TCGCTGCGCTCGGTCGTTCGGCTGCGGCGAGCGGTATCAGCTCACTCAAAGGCGGTAATACGGTTATCCA
CAGAATCAGGGGATAACGCAGGAAAGAACATGTGAGCAAAAGGCCAGCAAAAGGCCAGGAACCGTAAAAA
GGCCGCGTTGCTGGCGTTTTTCCATAGGCTCCGCCCCCCTGACGAGCATCACAAAAATCGACGCTCAAGT
CAGAGGTGGCGAAACCCGACAGGACTATAAAGATACCAGGCGTTTCCCCCTGGAAGCTCCCTCGTGCGCT
CTCCTGTTCCGACCCTGCCGCTTACCGGATACCTGTCCGCCTTTCTCCCTTCGGGAAGCGTGGCGCTTTC
TCATAGCTCACGCTGTAGGTATCTCAGTTCGGTGTAGGTCGTTCGCTCCAAGCTGGGCTGTGTGCACGAA
CCCCCCGTTCAGCCCGACCGCTGCGCCTTATCCGGTAACTATCGTCTTGAGTCCAACCCGGTAAGACACG
ACTTATCGCCACTGGCAGCAGCCACTGGTAACAGGATTAGCAGAGCGAGGTATGTAGGCGGTGCTACAGA
GTTCTTGAAGTGGTGGCCTAACTACGGCTACACTAGAAGAACAGTATTTGGTATCTGCGCTCTGCTGAAG
CCAGTTACCTTCGGAAAAAGAGTTGGTAGCTCTTGATCCGGCAAACAAACCACCGCTGGTAGCGGTGGTT
TTTTTGTTTGCAAGCAGCAGATTACGCGCAGAAAAAAAGGATCTCAAGAAGATCCTTTGATCTTTTCTAC
GGGGTCTGACGCTCAGTGGAACGAAAACTCACGTTAAGGGATTTTGGTCATGAGATTATCAAAAAGGATC
TTCACCTAGATCCTTTTAAATTAAAAATGAAGTTTTAAATCAATCTAAAGTATATATGAGTAAACTTGGT
CTGACAGTTACCAATGCTTAATCAGTGAGGCACCTATCTCAGCGATCTGTCTATTTCGTTCATCCATAGT
TGCCTGACTCCCCGTCGTGTAGATAACTACGATACGGGAGGGCTTACCATCTGGCCCCAGTGCTGCAATG
ATACCGCGAGACCCACGCTCACCGGCTCCAGATTTATCAGCAATAAACCAGCCAGCCGGAAGGGCCGAGC
GCAGAAGTGGTCCTGCAACTTTATCCGCCTCCATCCAGTCTATTAATTGTTGCCGGGAAGCTAGAGTAAG
TAGTTCGCCAGTTAATAGTTTGCGCAACGTTGTTGCCATTGCTACAGGCATCGTGGTGTCACGCTCGTCG
TTTGGTATGGCTTCATTCAGCTCCGGTTCCCAACGATCAAGGCGAGTTACATGATCCCCCATGTTGTGCA
AAAAAGCGGTTAGCTCCTTCGGTCCTCCGATCGTTGTCAGAAGTAAGTTGGCCGCAGTGTTATCACTCAT
GGTTATGGCAGCACTGCATAATTCTCTTACTGTCATGCCATCCGTAAGATGCTTTTCTGTGACTGGTGAG
TACTCAACCAAGTCATTCTGAGAATAGTGTATGCGGCGACCGAGTTGCTCTTGCCCGGCGTCAATACGGG
ATAATACCGCGCCACATAGCAGAACTTTAAAAGTGCTCATCATTGGAAAACGTTCTTCGGGGCGAAAACT
CTCAAGGATCTTACCGCTGTTGAGATCCAGTTCGATGTAACCCACTCGTGCACCCAACTGATCTTCAGCA
TCTTTTACTTTCACCAGCGTTTCTGGGTGAGCAAAAACAGGAAGGCAAAATGCCGCAAAAAAGGGAATAA
GGGCGACACGGAAATGTTGAATACTCATACTCTTCCTTTTTCAATATTATTGAAGCATTTATCAGGGTTA
TTGTCTCATGAGCGGATACATATTTGAATGTATTTAGAAAAATAAACAAATAGGGGTTCCGCGCACATTT
CCCCGAAAAGTGCCACCTGACGTC
