>Addgene plasmid #232143 | pcDNA3.1+ dgat1a-FLAG | depositor partial sequence | sequence record 456351 | Insert
GGTACCGCAAACATGGGCGACAGAAACGAGAAGGGCTCGGCGAAGCACCGGCGGAGGACTACGATCTCCG
GAGAGGCGGCGGTGACTCAAGCCAAACGCGGCGGCGCAGCAGAGACGCTGAGCGGGCAGGTGAAGGAGAA
AGAGCCGCAGAAACACGAGAATGCAGCCGGTAGACAGAAGAACCACAGCGATGCTGGAGAGGACACATTC
AGCTGTCACAAGCTGCAGGAGTCACTGCTCAGTTCGGCCAGTGGTTTTAGCAACTACAGAGGAATCCTCA
ACTGGTGTGTGGTCATGCTGGTTTTGTCTAACGCACGGCTCGTGCTGGAGAACCTTATAAAATATGGCGT
TTTGGTGGACCCCATCCAGATCATCTCTCTGTTCGTGAAGGACCCCTGCAGCTGGCCGGCTCTGTGCCTG
ATCATCGTCACTAACGTCTTCATAATGGCGGCTCTGTACACCGAGAGAAAGCTGTCTGTGGGCACCATCT
CTGAGAGAACCGGATCTTTCCTTCACTGCATCAATCTGTCTGCACTGTTGTTTGTGCCGGCAGGAACGGT
GCTAAGCCTGAGCTCCGTCACACCAGTGGGCGGTGTGATGGCACTGAGTATCTGCACTGTTCTCTTCCTC
AAGCTTTACTCGTACACAGATGTTAATAAGTGGTGCCGAGAACAGAGACAAGCCAAAGCTCGAACCCTGT
CTCGCTCTCACTCCTGTCCGTCCGTGCACAAAGCAAATGGCACAGCGGGATACACACACGTGACGTATCC
GGGAAACCTCACACACAGAGACATTTATTATTTTGCTTTTGCACCGACTCTGTGTTACGAGCTGAATTTT
CCGCGCTCACCACGAATACGCAAACGTTTCCTACTGCGGCGACTGCTGGAGATGCTGTTTCTAATGCAAC
TGATGGTCGGATTAATACAGCAGTGGATGGTTCCGACGATTCAGAACTCTATGAAACCCTTTCAGGACAT
GGATTTCTCCAGAATGGTGGAGCGGATGCTGAAACTCGCTGTGCCCAATCACTTTATCTGGCTCATCTTT
TTCTATTGGTATTTCCACTCCTCTATGAACTTCGTAGCAGAGATCATGCAGTTCGGGGACCGCGAGTTTT
ACCGCGACTGGTGGAACTCTGAAACGATTCCTTATTTCTGGTCAAACTGGAACATTCCTGTTCACAAGTG
GTGCCTACGACACTTTTATAAGCCCATGTTGATGCGAGGAGCAAATCGATTAGCAGCTCAGATCGCCGTC
TTCTTCCTCTCCGCTTTTTTCCACGAGTATTTAGTGAGTGTTCCTCTCAAGATGTTTCGGCTCTGGGCGT
TTCTGGGTATGATGCTGCAGGTCCCGCTGGCCATTTTGGTTGGCCGATACCTGAGGGGTAACTATGGCAA
CGCCGCCGTGTGGATGTCTCTGATCATCGGCCAGCCAATCGCAGTGCTCATGTACGTCCACGACTACTAC
GTGTTGCATTATGGCAGCGCGTCTGAGGCCGCAGCGCCGGACTATAAAGACGATGATGACAAATGAGGTA
CC
